>Addgene plasmid #162655 | pUE1-TSP-ORF68 R14A/K310A | addgene full sequence | sequence record 320676 | Addgene NGS Result
GAATTCTAATAGTAATCAATTACGGGGTCATTAGTTCATAGCCCATATATGGAGTTCCGCGTTACATAAC
TTACGGTAAATGGCCCGCCTGGCTGACCGCCCAACGACCCCCGCCCATTGACGTCAATAATGACGTATGT
TCCCATAGTAACGCCAATAGGGACTTTCCATTGACGTCAATGGGTGGAGTATTTACGGTAAACTGCCCAC
TTGGCAGTACATCAAGTGTATCATATGCCAAGTACGCCCCCTATTGACGTCAATGACGGTAAATGGCCCG
CCTGGCATTATGCCCAGTACATGACCTTATGGGACTTTCCTACTTGGCAGTACATCTACGTATTAGTCAT
CGCTATTACCATGGTGATGCGGTTTTGGCAGTACATCAATGGGCGTGGATAGCGGTTTGACTCACGGGGA
TTTCCAAGTCTCCACCCCATTGACGTCAATGGGAGTTTGTTTTGGCACCAAAATCAACGGGACTTTCCAA
AATGTCGTAACAACTCCGCCCCATTGACGCAAATGGGCGGTAGGCGTGTACGGTGGGAGGTCTATATAAG
CAGAGCTGGTTTAGTGAACCGAATTCGTACTTCAAGAACTGCTGATATCGAGCTTGCTACAAGGGACTTT
CCGCTGGGGACTTTCCAGGGAGGCGTGGCCTGGGCGGGACTGGGGAGTGGCGAGCCCTCAGATCCTGCAT
ATAAGCAGCTGCTTTTTGCCTGTACTGGGTCTCTCTGGTTAGACCAGATCTGAGCCTGGGAGCTCTCTGG
CTAACTAGGGAACCCACTGCTTAAGCCTCCCCGGGCTCGAATGAGTGCGTGGAGTCATCCTCAATTCGAG
AAAGGTGGAGGTTCTGGCGGTGGATCGGGAGGTTCAGCGTGGAGCCACCCGCAGTTCGAAAAATCCGGAC
TGGAAGTTCTGTTCCAGGGGCCCATGTTTGTTCCCTGGCAACTCGGTACAATTACCCGTCACGCCGATGA
GCTCCAAAAACTACTGGCAGCCTCCCTGCTCCCGGAGCACCCGGAGGAGAGCCTCGGTAACCCCATAATG
ACACAGATTCACCAGTCGCTCCAACCATCTTCCCCCTGCAGGGTCTGTCAGCTCCTATTTTCTCTGGTCC
GCGATTCGTCCACCCCCATGGGTTTCTTCGAGGACTATGCCTGCCTCTGCTTCTTCTGTCTATACGCCCC
ACACTGCTGGACCTCGACCATGGCGGCAGCGGCAGACCTGTGCGAGATCATGCATCTGCACTTTCCAGAA
GAGGAGGCGACATACGGGCTATTCGGACCGGGTCGCCTTATGGGTATCGACTTGCAGCTGCACTTCTTTG
TTCAAAAGTGCTTTAAGACCACCGCCGCCGAAAAAATACTGGGAATATCCAACCTGCAATTTTTAAAATC
AGAATTCATCCGGGGCATGCTCACAGGCACCATCACCTGCAACTTCTGCTTCAAAACGTCCTGGCCCAGG
ACAGACAAGGAGGAGGCCACCGGCCCCACCCCATGCTGCCAGATTACAGACACCACCACCGCACCCGCGA
GCGGCATACCGGAACTAGCCCGGGCCACATTCTGCGGCGCAAGTCGCCCCACAAAGCCCAGCCTACTTCC
CGCGCTAATAGATATCTGGTCCACGAGCTCAGAGCTCCTTGACGAGCCGCGCCCTCGACTGATCGCAAGC
GACATGAGTGAACTCAAATCCGTGGTCGCATCCCACGATCCGTTCTTCTCTCCCCCGCTTCAGGCAGACA
CCTCCCAGGGTCCATGTCTAATGCACCCAACCCTGGGGCTACGATACAAAAACGGGACTGCATCCGTCTG
CCTCCTCTGCGAGTGCCTTGCGGCACACCCAGAGGCACCCGCCGCGCTGCAGACCCTTCAGTGCGAGGTA
ATGGGCCATATAGAAAACAACGTAAAGCTGGTAGACAGAATTGCCTTTGTGTTGGACAACCCATTCGCCA
TGCCATATGTCTCAGATCCGCTACTTAGAGAGCTGATCCGGGGCTGTACCCCACAGGAAATTCACAAGCA
CCTGTTCTGCGACCCGCTGTGCGCCCTCAATGCTAAGGTGGTGTCAGAGGACGTACTATTCCGCCTGCCC
AGGGAGCAGGAGTATAAAAAGCTCAGGGCATCCGCGGCCGCCGGACAGCTCCTCGATGCCAACACCCTGT
TCGACTGCGAGGTCGTGCAGACTTTGGTCTTTCTCTTTAAGGGTCTCCAAAACGCCAGGGTGGGGAAAAC
CACCTCACTAGACATTATTCGGGAGCTAACCGCACAACTAAAAAGACACCGCCTAGACCTGGCCCACCCC
TCACAGACGTCACACTTGTACGCTTGATCGACCTGCAGGCATGCAAGCTTGCCCCTCTCCCTCCCCCCCC
CCTAACGTTACTGGCCGAAGCCGCTTGGAATAAGGCCGGTGTGCGTTTGTCTATATGTTATTTTCCACCA
TATTGCCGTCTTTTGGCAATGTGAGGGCCCGGAAACCTGGCCCTGTCTTCTTGACGAGCATTCCTAGGGG
TCTTTCCCCTCTCGCCAAAGGAATGCAAGGTCTGTTGAATGTCGTGAAGGAAGCAGTTCCTCTGGAAGCT
TCTTGAAGACAAACAACGTCTGTAGCGACCCTTTGCAGGCAGCGGAACCCCCCACCTGGCGACAGGTGCC
TCTGCGGCCAAAAGCCACGTGTATAAGATACACCTGCAAAGGCGGCACAACCCCAGTGCCACGTTGTGAG
TTGGATAGTTGTGGAAAGAGTCAAATGGCTCACCTCAAGCGTATTCAACAAGGGGCTGAAGGATGCCCAG
AAGGTACCCCATTGTATGGGATCTAATCTGGGGCCTCGGTGCACATGCTTTACATGTGTTTAGTCGAGGT
TAAAAAACGTCTAGGCCCCCCGAACCACGGGGACGTGGTTTTCCTTTGAAAAACACGATGATAATGCCAC
CATGGAGCCAGTAGATCCTAGACTAGAGCCCTGGAAGCATCCAGGAAGTCAGCCTAAAACTGCTTGTACC
AATTGCTATTGTAAAAAGTGTTGCTTTCATTGCCAAGTTTGTTTCATAACAAAAGCCTTAGGCATCTCCT
ATGGCAGGAAGAAGCGGAGACAGCGACGAAGAGCTCATCAGAACAGTCAGACTCATCAAGCTTCTCTATC
AAAGCAACCCACCTCCCAACCCCGAGGGGACCCGACAGGCCCGAAGGAATAGGGGGGAGGCTAACTGAAA
CACGGAAGGAGACAATACCGGAAGGAACCCGCGCTATGACGGCAATAAAAAGACAGAATAAAACGCACGG
TGTTGGGTCGTTTGTTCATAAACGCGGGGTTCGGTCCCAGGGCTGGCACTCTGTCGATACCCCACCGAGA
CCCCATTGGGGAGCTTGATATCGATAGCTTGGCACTGGCCGTCGTTTTACAACGTCGTGACTGGGAAAAC
CCTGGCGTTACCCAACTTAATCGCCTTGCAGCACATCCCCCTTTCGCCAGCTGGCGTAATAGCGAAGAGG
CCCGCACCGATCGCCCTTCCCAACAGTTGCGCAGCCTGAATGGCGAATGGCGCCTGATGCGGTATTTTCT
CCTTACGCATCTGTGCGGTATTTCACACCGCATATGGTGCACTCTCAGTACAATCTGCTCTGATGCCGCA
TAGTTAAGCCAGCCCCGACACCCGCCAACACCCGCTGACGCGCCCTGACGGGCTTGTCTGCTCCCGGCAT
CCGCTTACAGACAAGCTGTGACCGTCTCCGGGAGCTGCATGTGTCAGAGGTTTTCACCGTCATCACCGAA
ACGCGCGAGACGAAAGGGCCTCGTGATACGCCTATTTTTATAGGTTAATGTCATGATAATAATGGTTTCT
TAGACGTCAGGTGGCACTTTTCGGGGAAATGTGCGCGGAACCCCTATTTGTTTATTTTTCTAAATACATT
CAAATATGTATCCGCTCATGAGACAATAACCCTGATAAATGCTTCAATAATATTGAAAAAGGAAGAGTAT
GAGTATTCAACATTTCCGTGTCGCCCTTATTCCCTTTTTTGCGGCATTTTGCCTTCCTGTTTTTGCTCAC
CCAGAAACGCTGGTGAAAGTAAAAGATGCTGAAGATCAGTTGGGTGCACGAGTGGGTTACATCGAACTGG
ATCTCAACAGCGGTAAGATCCTTGAGAGTTTTCGCCCCGAAGAACGTTTTCCAATGATGAGCACTTTTAA
AGTTCTGCTATGTGGCGCGGTATTATCCCGTATTGACGCCGGGCAAGAGCAACTCGGTCGCCGCATACAC
TATTCTCAGAATGACTTGGTTGAGTACTCACCAGTCACAGAAAAGCATCTTACGGATGGCATGACAGTAA
GAGAATTATGCAGTGCTGCCATAACCATGAGTGATAACACTGCGGCCAACTTACTTCTGACAACGATCGG
AGGACCGAAGGAGCTAACCGCTTTTTTGCACAACATGGGGGATCATGTAACTCGCCTTGATCGTTGGGAA
CCGGAGCTGAATGAAGCCATACCAAACGACGAGCGTGACACCACGATGCCTGTAGCAATGGCAACAACGT
TGCGCAAACTATTAACTGGCGAACTACTTACTCTAGCTTCCCGGCAACAATTAATAGACTGGATGGAGGC
GGATAAAGTTGCAGGACCACTTCTGCGCTCGGCCCTTCCGGCTGGCTGGTTTATTGCTGATAAATCTGGA
GCCGGTGAGCGTGGGTCTCGCGGTATCATTGCAGCACTGGGGCCAGATGGTAAGCCCTCCCGTATCGTAG
TTATCTACACGACGGGGAGTCAGGCAACTATGGATGAACGAAATAGACAGATCGCTGAGATAGGTGCCTC
ACTGATTAAGCATTGGTAACTGTCAGACCAAGTTTACTCATATATACTTTAGATTGATTTAAAACTTCAT
TTTTAATTTAAAAGGATCTAGGTGAAGATCCTTTTTGATAATCTCATGACCAAAATCCCTTAACGTGAGT
TTTCGTTCCACTGAGCGTCAGACCCCGTAGAAAAGATCAAAGGATCTTCTTGAGATCCTTTTTTTCTGCG
CGTAATCTGCTGCTTGCAAACAAAAAAACCACCGCTACCAGCGGTGGTTTGTTTGCCGGATCAAGAGCTA
CCAACTCTTTTTCCGAAGGTAACTGGCTTCAGCAGAGCGCAGATACCAAATACTGTTCTTCTAGTGTAGC
CGTAGTTAGGCCACCACTTCAAGAACTCTGTAGCACCGCCTACATACCTCGCTCTGCTAATCCTGTTACC
AGTGGCTGCTGCCAGTGGCGATAAGTCGTGTCTTACCGGGTTGGACTCAAGACGATAGTTACCGGATAAG
GCGCAGCGGTCGGGCTGAACGGGGGGTTCGTGCACACAGCCCAGCTTGGAGCGAACGACCTACACCGAAC
TGAGATACCTACAGCGTGAGCTATGAGAAAGCGCCACGCTTCCCGAAGGGAGAAAGGCGGACAGGTATCC
GGTAAGCGGCAGGGTCGGAACAGGAGAGCGCACGAGGGAGCTTCCAGGGGGAAACGCCTGGTATCTTTAT
AGTCCTGTCGGGTTTCGCCACCTCTGACTTGAGCGTCGATTTTTGTGATGCTCGTCAGGGGGGCGGAGCC
TATGGAAAAACGCCAGCAACGCGGCCTTTTTACGGTTCCTGGCCTTTTGCTGGCCTTTTGCTCACATGTT
CTTTCCTGCGTTATCCCCTGATTCTGTGGATAACCGTATTACCGCCTTTGAGTGAGCTGATACCGCTCGC
CGCAGCCGAACGACCGAGCGCAGCGAGTCAGTGAGCGAGGAAGCGGAAGAGCGCCCAATACGCAAACCGC
CTCTCCCCGCGCGTTGGCCGATTCATTAATGCAGCTGGCACGACAGGTTTCCCGACTGGAAAGCGGGCAG
TGAGCGCAACGCAATTAATGTGAGTTAGCTCACTCATTAGGCACCCCAGGCTTTACACTTTATGCTTCCG
GCTCGTATGTTGTGTGGAATTGTGAGCGGATAACAATTTCACACAGGAAACAGCTATGACCATGATTACG
AATTATCGATATC
Features (pLannotate 1.2.2; 19 found; start..end, strand, type, name):
     60..363     +  enhancer       CMV enhancer: human cytomegalovirus immediate early enhancer
    364..567     +  promoter       CMV promoter: human cytomegalovirus (CMV) immediate early promoter
    650..799     +  LTR            5' LTR (truncated) (fragment): truncated 5' long terminal repeat (LTR) from HIV-1
    835..899     +  CDS            Twin-Strep-tag (fragment): two Strep-Tag®II moieties connected by a linker for enhanced binding to Strep-Tactin®, an engineered form of streptavidin (Schmidt et al., 2013)
    934..2334    +  CDS            ORF68: UL32_HHV8P - Protein inferred from homology: Swiss-Prot protein existence level 3. Plays a role in efficient localization of neo-synthesized capsids to nuclear replication compartments, thereby controlling cleavage and packaging of virus genomic DNA. From Human herpesvirus 8 type P (isolate GK18) (HHV-8) (Kaposi's sarcoma-associated herpesvirus).
   2338..2360    +  misc_feature   MCS (fragment): pUC18/19 multiple cloning site
   2362..2934    +  misc_feature   IRES: internal ribosome entry site (IRES) of the encephalomyocarditis virus (EMCV)
   2942..3199    +  CDS            tat: TAT_HV1H2 - Experimental evidence at protein level: Swiss-Prot protein existence level 1. Extracellular circulating Tat can be endocytosed by surrounding uninfected cells via the binding to several surface receptors such as CD26, CXCR4, heparan sulfate proteoglycans (HSPG) or LDLR. Neurons are rarely infected, but they internalize Tat via their LDLR. Through its interaction with nuclear HATs, Tat is potentially able to control the acetylation-dependent cellular gene expression. Modulates the expression of many cellular genes involved in cell survival, proliferation or in coding for cytokines o
   3260..3307    +  polyA_signal   HSV TK poly(A) signal: herpes simplex virus thymidine kinase polyadenylation signal (Cole and Stacy, 1985)
   3393..3547    +  CDS            lacZα (fragment): LacZα fragment of β-galactosidase; lacZ fragment
   3553..3652    -  misc_feature   bom (fragment): basis of mobility region from pBR322
   3754..3789    -  CDS            rop (fragment): Rop protein, which maintains plasmids at low copy number; rop
   3884..3988    +  promoter       AmpR promoter: bla
   3989..4849    +  CDS            AmpR: β-lactamase; bla; confers resistance to ampicillin, carbenicillin, and related antibiotics
   5020..5608    +  rep_origin     ori: high-copy-number ColE1/pMB1/pBR322/pUC origin of replication
   5791..5883    +  CDS            lacI (fragment): lac repressor; lacI; The lac repressor binds to the lac operator to inhibit transcription in E. coli. This inhibition can be relieved by adding lactose or isopropyl-β-D-thiogalactopyranoside (IPTG).
   5896..5917    +  protein_bind   CAP binding site: CAP binding activates transcription in the presence of cAMP. E. coli catabolite activator protein
   5932..5962    +  promoter       lac promoter: promoter for the E. coli lac operon
   5970..5986    +  protein_bind   lac operator: The lac repressor binds to the lac operator to inhibit transcription in E. coli. This inhibition can be relieved by adding lactose or isopropyl-β-D-thiogalactopyranoside (IPTG). lac repressor encoded by lacI
