[The description below was written by a language model from this plasmid's Addgene catalogue record and pLannotate feature annotations shown in this document.]
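Description:
pUE1-TSP-ORF68 R14A/K310A is a 6,033 bp mammalian expression plasmid built on Takara's pHEK293 Ultra Expression Vector I. It produces a double point mutant of ORF68 from Kaposi's sarcoma-associated herpesvirus (KSHV/HHV-8). In E. coli it replicates from a high-copy ColE1/pUC-type origin and is selected with ampicillin through the β-lactamase (AmpR) gene. Short fragments of lacZα, lacI, rop and bom, along with a lac promoter/operator region, are also annotated and appear to be cloning-vector remnants rather than functional parts of the design.

The expression cassette is driven by the human CMV immediate-early enhancer and promoter, followed by a truncated fragment of the HIV-1 5' LTR. The open reading frame begins with an N-terminal Twin-Strep tag, two Strep-Tag II units that bind Strep-Tactin for affinity capture. According to the catalogue entry, the tag is followed by an HRV 3C protease site that allows its removal, though this site is not separately annotated in the feature table. The 1,401 bp ORF68 coding sequence comes next, with arginine 14 and lysine 310 each changed to alanine. Downstream, an EMCV IRES allows translation of HIV-1 Tat from the same transcript, and an HSV TK polyadenylation signal ends the unit. Because the LTR fragment typically carries the Tat-responsive element, co-expressed Tat probably feeds back to boost transcript output, which would fit the backbone's high-yield design.

ORF68 is the homologue of herpesvirus UL32, a protein implicated in cleavage and packaging of viral genomic DNA. The construct is suited to transient expression and Strep-based purification of the mutant protein from mammalian cells, for comparison with wild-type ORF68. The record does not state what functional effect the two substitutions are meant to have.
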