Addgene plasmid #162655: pUE1-TSP-ORF68 R14A/K310A
Purpose: Expresses ORF68 R14A/K310A in mammalian cells with an N-terminal TwinStrep tag and HRV 3C protease cleavage site
Depositing lab: Britt Glaunsinger. Depositing organization: University of California, Berkeley. Publication: A pentameric protein ring with novel architecture is required for herpesviral packaging. Didychuk AL, Gates SN, Gardner MR, Strong LM, Martin A, Glaunsinger BA. Elife. 2021 Feb 8;10. pii: 62261. doi: 10.7554/eLife.62261. PubMed 33554858.
Backbone
  Vector backbone: pHEK293 Ultra Expression Vector I
  Backbone manufacturer: Takara
  Backbone size w/o insert (bp): 4632
  Total vector size (bp): 6033
  Vector type: Mammalian Expression
Growth in bacteria
  Bacterial resistance: Ampicillin, 100 μg/mL
  Growth temperature: 37°C
  Growth strain: DH5alpha
  Copy number: High Copy
Gene/Insert
  Gene/Insert name: ORF68
  Species: KSHV (HHV-8)
  Insert size (bp): 1401
  Mutation: Amino acids R14 and K310 mutated to alanine
  Promoter: CMV
  Tag / fusion protein: N-terminal 2xStrep-Tag II and HRV 3C site (N terminal on backbone)
  Cloning method: Unknown
  Sequencing primers: 5′ CGCAAATGGGCGGTAGGCGTG; 3′ GTCAAGAAGACAGGGCCAGGTTTC
Terms and licenses: Academic/Nonprofit Terms; Industry Terms: Not Available to Industry
How to cite: pUE1-TSP-ORF68 R14A/K310A was a gift from Britt Glaunsinger (Addgene plasmid # 162655 ; http://n2t.net/addgene:162655 ; RRID:Addgene_162655)
